Addgene plasmid #78241: pDHJS3 AN-
Purpose: One of four plasmids needed to create the mismatched double Holliday junction substrate (MM-DHJS).
Depositing lab: Tao-shih Hsieh. Depositing organization: Duke University. Publication: A novel, topologically constrained DNA molecule containing a double Holliday junction: design, synthesis, and initial biochemical characterization. Plank JL, Hsieh TS. J Biol Chem. 2006 Jun 23;281(25):17510-6. Epub 2006 Apr 11. 10.1074/jbc.M602933200 PubMed 16608853.
Backbone
  Vector backbone: pBluescript SK-
  Backbone manufacturer: Stratagene
  Backbone size w/o insert (bp): 2958
  Total vector size (bp): 3413
  Modifications to backbone: Inserted two loxP sites with sequence "A" (from Drosophila Top3a) in between
Growth in bacteria
  Bacterial resistance: Ampicillin, 100 μg/mL
  Growth temperature: 37°C
  Growth strain: DH5alpha
  Growth instructions: This plasmid requires a helper phagemid to make single stranded DNA. Suggested helper phaemids: M13K07 (available from NEB) or pM13g (available from Andrew Bradbury at Los Alamos National Laboratory- PMID: 17088290). If using M13K07 helper phagemid, transform plasmid DNA in XL2 MRF'. If using pM13g helper phagemid, transform plasmid DNA in DH5alpha.
  Copy number: High Copy
Gene/Insert 1
  Gene/Insert name: loxP
  Species: P1
  Insert size (bp): 34
  Cloning method: Restriction Enzyme; 5′ cloning site BglII (not destroyed); 3′ cloning site EcoRI (not destroyed)
  Sequencing primers: 5′ none
Gene/Insert 2
  Gene/Insert name: sequence "A" with NheI site
  Species: D. melanogaster (fly)
  Insert size (bp): 300
  Cloning method: Restriction Enzyme; 5′ cloning site EcoRI (not destroyed); 3′ cloning site XbaI (not destroyed)
  Sequencing primers: 5′ none
Gene/Insert 3
  Gene/Insert name: loxP2
  Species: P1
  Insert size (bp): 34
  Cloning method: Restriction Enzyme; 5′ cloning site XbaI (not destroyed); 3′ cloning site NdeI (not destroyed)
  Sequencing primers: 5′ none
Terms and licenses: Academic/Nonprofit Terms; Industry Terms: Not Available to Industry
How to cite: pDHJS3 AN- was a gift from Tao-shih Hsieh (Addgene plasmid # 78241 ; http://n2t.net/addgene:78241 ; RRID:Addgene_78241)
