[The description below was written by a language model from this plasmid's Addgene catalogue record and pLannotate feature annotations shown in this document.]
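Description:
pDHJS3 AN- is a high-copy E. coli phagemid built on pBluescript SK-, and it serves as a source of DNA for assembling a biochemical substrate rather than as an expression vector. It replicates from a ColE1/pUC-type origin and is selected with ampicillin through the β-lactamase gene and its native promoter. The f1 bacteriophage origin allows one strand of the plasmid to be packaged and recovered as single-stranded DNA when helper phage functions are supplied. The record notes that a helper is required for this purpose. Remnants of the pBluescript cloning region remain around the insert, including T7 and T3 promoters, a lacZα fragment, and the lac promoter, operator and CAP site. These play no stated role in the construct's use.

The payload sits in the former multiple cloning site. It consists of two 34 bp loxP sites from bacteriophage P1, annotated in the same orientation, flanking a roughly 300 bp segment called sequence "A". This segment derives from the Drosophila melanogaster Top3α gene and, in this version, carries an NheI site. The automated annotation labels it as a TOP3A fragment by homology to an Arabidopsis protein, but the catalogue gives the fly gene as the source. The fragment is used as defined DNA sequence, not as a coding region.

The plasmid is one of four needed to build the mismatched double Holliday junction substrate (MM-DHJS), a topologically constrained DNA molecule used for biochemical studies. The record does not describe the assembly steps, although the loxP sites are targets for Cre recombinase. The catalogue lists a total size of 3413 bp, whereas the depositor's full sequence is 3,406 nt.
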