Features (pLannotate 1.2.2; 15 found; start..end, strand, type, name):
      7..435     +  rep_origin     f1 ori (sequence partly withheld): f1 bacteriophage origin of replication; arrow indicates direction of (+) strand synthesis
    466..623     -  CDS            lacZα (fragment): LacZα fragment of β-galactosidase; lacZ fragment
    626..644     +  promoter       T7 promoter: promoter for bacteriophage T7 RNA polymerase
    653..693     -  misc_feature   MCS (fragment): pBluescript multiple cloning site
    700..733     +  protein_bind   loxP: Cre-mediated recombination occurs in the 8-bp core sequence (GCATACAT). Cre recombinase
    795..1097    +  CDS            TOP3A (fragment): TOP3A_ARATH - Experimental evidence at protein level: Swiss-Prot protein existence level 1. Releases the supercoiling and torsional tension of DNA introduced during the DNA replication and transcription by transiently cleaving and rejoining one strand of the DNA duplex. Introduces a single-strand break via transesterification at a target site in duplex DNA. The scissile phosphodiester is attacked by the catalytic tyrosine of the enzyme, resulting in the formation of a DNA-(5'-phosphotyrosyl)- enzyme intermediate and the expulsion of a 3'-OH DNA strand. The free DNA strand then undergoes passag
   1164..1197    +  protein_bind   loxP: Cre-mediated recombination occurs in the 8-bp core sequence (GCATACAT). Cre recombinase
   1221..1239    -  promoter       T3 promoter: promoter for bacteriophage T3 RNA polymerase
   1284..1300    -  protein_bind   lac operator: The lac repressor binds to the lac operator to inhibit transcription in E. coli. This inhibition can be relieved by adding lactose or isopropyl-β-D-thiogalactopyranoside (IPTG). lac repressor encoded by lacI
   1308..1338    -  promoter       lac promoter: promoter for the E. coli lac operon
   1353..1374    -  protein_bind   CAP binding site: CAP binding activates transcription in the presence of cAMP. E. coli catabolite activator protein
   1387..1479    -  CDS            lacI (fragment): lac repressor; lacI; The lac repressor binds to the lac operator to inhibit transcription in E. coli. This inhibition can be relieved by adding lactose or isopropyl-β-D-thiogalactopyranoside (IPTG).
   1662..2250    -  rep_origin     ori: high-copy-number ColE1/pMB1/pBR322/pUC origin of replication
   2421..3281    -  CDS            AmpR: β-lactamase; bla; confers resistance to ampicillin, carbenicillin, and related antibiotics
   3282..3386    -  promoter       AmpR promoter: bla
>Addgene plasmid #78241 | pDHJS3 AN- | depositor full sequence | sequence record 160570 | Full plasmid sequence
CACCTG
[124 nt withheld, positions 7-130]
C
[91 nt withheld, positions 132-222]
A
[49 nt withheld, positions 224-272]
CCTTTGACGTTGGAGTCCACGTTCTTT
[37 nt withheld, positions 300-336]
ACCCTATCTCGGTCTATTCTTTTGATTTATAAGGGATTTTGCCGATTTCGGCCTATTGGTTAAAAAATGA
GCTGATTTAACAAAAATTTAACGCGAATTTTAACAAAATATTAACGCTTACAATTTCCATTCGCCATTCA
GGCTGCGCAACTGTTGGGAAGGGCGATCGGTGCGGGCCTCTTCGCTATTACGCCAGCTGGCGAAAGGGGG
ATGTGCTGCAAGGCGATTAAGTTGGGTAACGCCAGGGTTTTCCCAGTCACGACGTTGTAAAACGACGGCC
AGTGAATTGTAATACGACTCACTATAGGGCGAATTGGGTACCGGGCCCCCCCTCGAGGTCGACGGTATCG
ATAAGCTAGATCTATAACTTCGTATAGCATACATTATACGAAGTTATGAATTCAGGACCTTGAACGCGAG
GTGCGCGGCTGTCAGGATTACGCGTGATTATCTGGCCGGGCTACTCGGTGTACAACAAGGTCTTCGATTT
CGAGGCCCCTGTGCGCGGTCAGAATGCCAAAATGGTTATGACCTCCGTATCCGGCCACATGATGCAGCTG
GCATTCCAGGTGTCTTACAAAAATTGGAGAACGGTGGATCCGCGCTCTTTATTCGACGCGCCGGTGGAAA
AGGGCGTGGGCTCGGATTATGAGCCTATCAAAAGGACCTTGGAACGCGAGGTGCGCGGCTGTCAGGGATT
GATTATCTGGACGGATTGCGATCGCGAGGGCGAGAACATTGGCTACGAGATTATTGATGTGCGGCCGCAT
CCGAGCCATTGGAAGATTAGGTTCTGCTAGCGCACACAATTGATGACTTGATCTAGAATAACTTCGTATA
GCATACATTATACGAAGTTATCATATGAGCTCCAGCTTTTGTTCCCTTTAGTGAGGGTTAATTTCGAGCT
TGGCGTAATCATGGTCATAGCTGTTTCCTGTGTGAAATTGTTATCCGCTCACAATTCCACACAACATACG
AGCCGGAAGCATAAAGTGTAAAGCCTGGGGTGCCTAATGAGTGAGCTAACTCACATTAATTGCGTTGCGC
TCACTGCCCGCTTTCCAGTCGGGAAACCTGTCGTGCCAGCTGCATTAATGAATCGGCCAACGCGCGGGGA
GAGGCGGTTTGCGTATTGGGCGCTCTTCCGCTTCCTCGCTCACTGACTCGCTGCGCTCGGTCGTTCGGCT
GCGGCGAGCGGTATCAGCTCACTCAAAGGCGGTAATACGGTTATCCACAGAATCAGGGGATAACGCAGGA
AAGAACATGTGAGCAAAAGGCCAGCAAAAGGCCAGGAACCGTAAAAAGGCCGCGTTGCTGGCGTTTTTCC
ATAGGCTCCGCCCCCCTGACGAGCATCACAAAAATCGACGCTCAAGTCAGAGGTGGCGAAACCCGACAGG
ACTATAAAGATACCAGGCGTTTCCCCCTGGAAGCTCCCTCGTGCGCTCTCCTGTTCCGACCCTGCCGCTT
ACCGGATACCTGTCCGCCTTTCTCCCTTCGGGAAGCGTGGCGCTTTCTCATAGCTCACGCTGTAGGTATC
TCAGTTCGGTGTAGGTCGTTCGCTCCAAGCTGGGCTGTGTGCACGAACCCCCCGTTCAGCCCGACCGCTG
CGCCTTATCCGGTAACTATCGTCTTGAGTCCAACCCGGTAAGACACGACTTATCGCCACTGGCAGCAGCC
ACTGGTAACAGGATTAGCAGAGCGAGGTATGTAGGCGGTGCTACAGAGTTCTTGAAGTGGTGGCCTAACT
ACGGCTACACTAGAAGGACAGTATTTGGTATCTGCGCTCTGCTGAAGCCAGTTACCTTCGGAAAAAGAGT
TGGTAGCTCTTGATCCGGCAAACAAACCACCGCTGGTAGCGGTGGTTTTTTTGTTTGCAAGCAGCAGATT
ACGCGCAGAAAAAAAGGATCTCAAGAAGATCCTTTGATCTTTTCTACGGGGTCTGACGCTCAGTGGAACG
AAAACTCACGTTAAGGGATTTTGGTCATGAGATTATCAAAAAGGATCTTCACCTAGATCCTTTTAAATTA
AAAATGAAGTTTTAAATCAATCTAAAGTATATATGAGTAAACTTGGTCTGACAGTTACCAATGCTTAATC
AGTGAGGCACCTATCTCAGCGATCTGTCTATTTCGTTCATCCATAGTTGCCTGACTCCCCGTCGTGTAGA
TAACTACGATACGGGAGGGCTTACCATCTGGCCCCAGTGCTGCAATGATACCGCGAGACCCACGCTCACC
GGCTCCAGATTTATCAGCAATAAACCAGCCAGCCGGAAGGGCCGAGCGCAGAAGTGGTCCTGCAACTTTA
TCCGCCTCCATCCAGTCTATTAATTGTTGCCGGGAAGCTAGAGTAAGTAGTTCGCCAGTTAATAGTTTGC
GCAACGTTGTTGCCATTGCTACAGGCATCGTGGTGTCACGCTCGTCGTTTGGTATGGCTTCATTCAGCTC
CGGTTCCCAACGATCAAGGCGAGTTACATGATCCCCCATGTTGTGCAAAAAAGCGGTTAGCTCCTTCGGT
CCTCCGATCGTTGTCAGAAGTAAGTTGGCCGCAGTGTTATCACTCATGGTTATGGCAGCACTGCATAATT
CTCTTACTGTCATGCCATCCGTAAGATGCTTTTCTGTGACTGGTGAGTACTCAACCAAGTCATTCTGAGA
ATAGTGTATGCGGCGACCGAGTTGCTCTTGCCCGGCGTCAATACGGGATAATACCGCGCCACATAGCAGA
ACTTTAAAAGTGCTCATCATTGGAAAACGTTCTTCGGGGCGAAAACTCTCAAGGATCTTACCGCTGTTGA
GATCCAGTTCGATGTAACCCACTCGTGCACCCAACTGATCTTCAGCATCTTTTACTTTCACCAGCGTTTC
TGGGTGAGCAAAAACAGGAAGGCAAAATGCCGCAAAAAAGGGAATAAGGGCGACACGGAAATGTTGAATA
CTCATACTCTTCCTTTTTCAATATTATTGAAGCATTTATCAGGGTTATTGTCTCATGAGCGGATACATAT
TTGAATGTATTTAGAAAAATAAACAAATAGGGGTTCCGCGCACATTTCCCCGAAAAGTGC
