>Addgene plasmid #78241 | pDHJS3 AN- | addgene partial sequence | sequence record 147943 | F1ori-F 5'-GTGGACTCTTGTTCCAAACTGG-3'
CTTTTGATTTATAAGGGATTTTGCCGATTTCGGCCTATTGGTTAAAAAATGAGCTGATTTAACAAAAATT
TAACGCGAATTTTAACAAAATATTAACGCTTACAATTTCCATTCGCCATTCAGGCTGCGCAACTGTTGGG
AAGGGCGATCGGTGCGGGCCTCTTCGCTATTACGCCAGCTGGCGAAAGGGGGATGTGCTGCAAGGCGATT
AAGTTGGGTAACGCCAGGGTTTTCCCAGTCACGACGTTGTAAAACGACGGCCAGTGAATTGTAATACGAC
TCACTATAGGGCGAATTGGGTACCGGGCCCCCCCTCGAGGTCGACGGTATCGATAAGCTAGATCTATAAC
TTCGTATAGCATACATTATACGAAGTTATGAATTCAGGACCTTGAACGCGAGGTGCGCGGCTGTCAGGAT
TACGCGTGATTATCTGGCCGGGCTACTCGGTGTACAACAAGGTCTTCGATTTCGAGGCCCCTGTGCGCGG
TCAGAATGCCAAAATGGTTATGACCTCCGTATCCGGCCACATGATGCAGCTGGCATTCCAGGTGTCTTAC
AAAAATTGGAGAACGGTGGATCCGCGCTCTTTATTCGACGCGCCGGTGGAAAAGGGCGTGGGCTCGGATT
ATGAGCCTATCAAAAGGACCTTGGAACGCGAGGTGCGCGGCTGTCAGGGATTGATTATCTGGACGGATTG
CGATCGCGAGGGCGAGAACATTGGCTACGAGATTATTGATGTGCGGCCGCATCCGAGCCATTGGAAGATT
AGGTTCTGCTAGCGCACACAATTGATGACTTGATCTAGAATAACTTCGTATAGCATACATTATACGAAGT
TATCATATGAGCTCCAGCTTTTGTTCCCTTTAGTGAGGGTTAATTTCGAGCTTGGCGTAATCATGGTCAT
AGCTGTTTCCTGTGTGAAATTGTTATCCGCTCACAATTCCACACAACATACGAGCCGGAAGCATAAAGTG
TAAAGCCTGGGGTGCCTAATGAGTGAGC
