>Addgene plasmid #78241 | pDHJS3 AN- | addgene partial sequence | sequence record 148999 | L4440 5'-AGCGAGTCAGTGAGCGAG-3'
CCTCTCCCCGCGCGTTGGCCGATTCATTAATGCAGCTGGCACGACAGGTTTCCCGACTGGAAAGCGGGCA
GTGAGCGCAACGCAATTAATGTGAGTTAGCTCACTCATTAGGCACCCCAGGCTTTACACTTTATGCTTCC
GGCTCGTATGTTGTGTGGAATTGTGAGCGGATAACAATTTCACACAGGAAACAGCTATGACCATGATTAC
GCCAAGCTCGAAATTAACCCTCACTAAAGGGAACAAAAGCTGGAGCTCATATGATAACTTCGTATAATGT
ATGCTATACGAAGTTATTCTAGATCAAGTCATCAATTGTGTGCGCTAGCAGAACCTAATCTTCCAATGGC
TCGGATGCGGCCGCACATCAATAATCTCGTAGCCAATGTTCTCGCCCTCGCGATCGCAATCCGTCCAGAT
AATCAATCCCTGACAGCCGCGCACCTCGCGTTCCAAGGTCCTTTTGATAGGCTCATAATCCGAGCCCACG
CCCTTTTCCACCGGCGCGTCGAATAAAGAGCGCGGATCCACCGTTCTCCAATTTTTGTAAGACACCTGGA
ATGCCAGCTGCATCATGTGGCCGGATACGGAGGTCATAACCATTTTGGCATTCTGACCGCGCACAGGGGC
CTCGAAATCGAAGACCTTGTTGTACACCGAGTAGCCCGGCCAGATAATCACGCGTAATCCTGACAGCCGC
GCACCTCGCGTTCAAGGTCCTGAATTCATAACTTCGTATAATGTATGCTATACGAAGTTATAGATCTAGC
TTATCGATACCGTCGACCTCGAGGGGGGGCCCGGTACCCAATTCGCCCTATAGTGAGTCGTATTACAATT
CACTGGCCGTCGTTTTACAACGTCGTGACTGGGAAAACCCTGGCGTTACCCAACTTAATCGCCTTGCAGC
ACATCCCCCTTTCGCCAGCTGGCGTAATAGCGAAGAGGCCCGCACCGATCGCCCTTCCCAACAGTTGCGC
AGCCTGAATGGCGAATGGAAATTGTAAGCGTTAATATTTTGTTAAATTC
